Addgene plasmid #109863: pHH0103_EPHB4_Ephrin-lbd
Purpose: Protein expression and purification of EPHB4_Ephrin-lbd
Depositing lab: Sachdev Sidhu. Depositing organization: University of Toronto. Publication: Large-scale survey and database of high affinity ligands for peptide recognition modules. Teyra J, Kelil A, Jain S, Helmy M, Jajodia R, Hooda Y, Gu J, D'Cruz AA, Nicholson SE, Min J, Sudol M, Kim PM, Bader GD, Sidhu SS. Mol Syst Biol. 2020 Dec;16(12):e9310. doi: 10.15252/msb.20199310. PubMed 33438817.
Backbone
  Vector backbone: pHH0103
  Vector type: Bacterial Expression
Growth in bacteria
  Bacterial resistance: Ampicillin, 100 μg/mL
  Growth temperature: 37°C
  Growth strain: DH5alpha
  Copy number: Low Copy
Gene/Insert
  Gene/Insert name: EPHB4_Ephrin-lbd
  Species: H. sapiens (human)
  Entrez Gene: EPHB4 (a.k.a. CMAVM2, HFASD, HTK, LMPHM7, MYK1, TYRO11)
  Cloning method: Restriction Enzyme; 5′ cloning site Sfi1 (unknown if destroyed); 3′ cloning site Not1 (unknown if destroyed)
Terms and licenses: Academic/Nonprofit Terms; Industry Terms: Not Available to Industry
How to cite: pHH0103_EPHB4_Ephrin-lbd was a gift from Sachdev Sidhu (Addgene plasmid # 109863 ; http://n2t.net/addgene:109863 ; RRID:Addgene_109863)
