[The description below was written by a language model from this plasmid's Addgene catalogue record and pLannotate feature annotations shown in this document.]
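Description:
pHH0103_EPHB4_Ephrin-lbd is a 7,272 nt bacterial expression plasmid built on the pHH0103 backbone for producing and purifying the ephrin ligand-binding domain of the human receptor tyrosine kinase EPHB4 in E. coli. It is maintained under ampicillin selection through a β-lactamase gene with its native promoter. Replication relies on a ColE1/pBR322-type origin, accompanied by the pBR322 bom region. The catalogue lists the plasmid as low copy. An f1 phage origin is also present and interrupts the rop gene, which is annotated only as two fragments on either side of it.

The expression cassette is driven by the hybrid tac promoter followed by a lac operator. The plasmid carries its own lacI gene under the stronger lacIq promoter, so transcription is repressed until it is induced with IPTG. The open reading frame begins with a 6xHis tag followed by Schistosoma japonicum glutathione S-transferase. Next comes the EPHB4 fragment, which was cloned between SfiI and NotI sites, and the result appears to be a His-GST–EPHB4 domain fusion that could be purified by nickel or glutathione affinity. A bacteriophage fd terminator lies just downstream of the insert.

Beyond the terminator are fragments of M13 gene III, along with pieces of a tetracycline resistance gene and its promoter. These look like remnants of a phagemid or pBR322-derived ancestor rather than functional parts of the cassette, although the record does not explain their origin. According to the associated publication title, the plasmid belongs to a large-scale survey of high-affinity ligands for peptide recognition modules, for which purified domains of this kind would be needed.
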