Features (pLannotate 1.2.2; 21 found; start..end, strand, type, name):
      1..29      +  promoter       tac promoter: strong E. coli promoter; hybrid between the trp and lac UV5 promoters
     37..53      +  protein_bind   lac operator: The lac repressor binds to the lac operator to inhibit transcription in E. coli. This inhibition can be relieved by adding lactose or isopropyl-β-D-thiogalactopyranoside (IPTG). lac repressor encoded by lacI
    138..155     +  CDS            6xHis: 6xHis affinity tag
    171..824     +  CDS            GST26_SCHJA: Experimental evidence at protein level: Swiss-Prot protein existence level 1. GST isoenzymes appear to play a central role in the parasite detoxification system. Other functions are also suspected including a role in increasing the solubility of haematin in the parasite gut. From Schistosoma japonicum (Blood fluke).
    891..1457    +  CDS            EPHB4 (fragment): EPHB4_HUMAN - Also known as HTK, MYK1, TYRO11. Experimental evidence at protein level: Swiss-Prot protein existence level 1. Receptor tyrosine kinase which binds promiscuously transmembrane ephrin-B family ligands residing on adjacent cells, leading to contact-dependent bidirectional signaling into neighboring cells. The signaling pathway downstream of the receptor is referred to as forward signaling while the signaling pathway downstream of the ephrin ligand is referred to as reverse signaling. Together with its cognate ligand/functional ligand EFNB2 it is involved in the regulation of cell a
   1467..1514    +  terminator     fd terminator (sequence withheld): central terminator from bacteriophage fd (Otsuka and Kunisawa, 1982)
   1519..1731    +  CDS            M13 gene III (fragment) (sequence partly withheld): pIII; III; minor coat protein
   1746..2216    +  CDS            M13 gene III (fragment) (sequence partly withheld): pIII; III; minor coat protein
   2238..2308    +  CDS            TcR (fragment): tetracycline efflux protein; tet; confers resistance to tetracycline
   2550..2930    -  CDS            YPB1_ECOLX: Protein predicted: Swiss-Prot protein existence level 4. From Escherichia coli.
   2947..3098    +  CDS            rop (fragment): Rop protein, which maintains plasmids at low copy number; rop
   3134..3562    -  rep_origin     f1 ori (sequence partly withheld): f1 bacteriophage origin of replication; arrow indicates direction of (+) strand synthesis
   3571..3610    +  CDS            rop (fragment): Rop protein, which maintains plasmids at low copy number; rop
   3712..3852    +  misc_feature   bom: basis of mobility region from pBR322
   4038..4625    -  rep_origin     ori: high-copy-number ColE1/pMB1/pBR322/pUC origin of replication
   4796..5656    -  CDS            AmpR: β-lactamase; bla; confers resistance to ampicillin, carbenicillin, and related antibiotics
   5657..5761    -  promoter       AmpR promoter: bla
   5870..5947    +  promoter       lacIq promoter: lacI (mutant); In the lacIq allele, a single base change in the promoter boosts expression of the lacI gene about 10-fold.
   5948..7030    +  CDS            lacI: lac repressor; lacI; The lac repressor binds to the lac operator to inhibit transcription in E. coli. This inhibition can be relieved by adding lactose or isopropyl-β-D-thiogalactopyranoside (IPTG).
   7043..7064    +  protein_bind   CAP binding site: CAP binding activates transcription in the presence of cAMP. E. coli catabolite activator protein
   7083..7100    +  promoter       tet promoter (fragment): E. coli promoter for tetracycline efflux protein gene
>Addgene plasmid #109863 | pHH0103_EPHB4_Ephrin-lbd | addgene full sequence | sequence record 214886 | Addgene NGS Result
TTGACAATTAATCATCGGCTCGTATAATGTGTGGAATTGTGAGCGGATAACAATTTCACACAGGAAACAG
CCAGTCCGTTTAGGTGTTTTCACGAGCACTTCACCAACAAGGACCATAGATTATGAAAATCGAAGAACAC
CATCACCATCACCATTCCAGCGGTAAGCTTATGTCCCCTATACTAGGTTATTGGAAAATTAAGGGCCTTG
TGCAACCCACTCGACTTCTTTTGGAATATCTTGAAGAAAAATATGAAGAGCATTTGTATGAGCGCGATGA
AGGTGATAAATGGCGAAACAAAAAGTTTGAATTGGGTTTGGAGTTTCCCAATCTTCCTTATTATATTGAT
GGTGATGTTAAATTAACACAGTCTATGGCCATCATACGTTATATAGCTGACAAGCACAACATGTTGGGTG
GTTGTCCAAAAGAGCGTGCAGAGATTTCAATGCTTGAAGGAGCGGTTTTGGATATTAGATACGGTGTTTC
GAGAATTGCATATAGTAAAGACTTTGAAACTCTCAAAGTTGATTTTCTTAGCAAGCTACCTGAAATGCTG
AAAATGTTCGAAGATCGTTTATGTCATAAAACATATTTAAATGGTGATCATGTAACCCATCCTGACTTCA
TGTTGTATGACGCTCTTGATGTTGTTTTATACATGGACCCAATGTGCCTGGATGCGTTCCCAAAATTAGT
TTGTTTTAAAAAACGTATTGAAGCTATCCCACAAATTGATAAGTACTTGAAATCCAGCAAGTATATAGCA
TGGCCTTTGCAGGGCTGGCAAGCCACGTTTGGTGGTGGCGACCATCCTCCAAAATCGGATCTGGAAGTTC
TGTTCCAGGGGCCCCTGTCCAGCGGTCTGGTTCCGCGTGGTTCCGGTACCGCGGCCCAGCCGGCCGCCCT
GGAAGAAACCCTGCTGAACACGAAACTGGAAACCGCGGATCTGAAGTGGGTCACCTTTCCGCAGGTGGAC
GGCCAATGGGAAGAACTGAGTGGTCTGGATGAAGAACAGCATTCCGTTCGTACGTATGAAGTTTGCGATG
TCCAGCGTGCACCGGGTCAAGCACATTGGCTGCGTACCGGTTGGGTCCCGCGTCGCGGTGCAGTGCACGT
TTACGCTACGCTGCGCTTCACCATGCTGGAATGCCTGAGCCTGCCGCGTGCAGGTCGTTCTTGTAAAGAA
ACCTTTACGGTGTTCTATTACGAATCTGATGCAGACACCGCAACGGCTCTGACCCCGGCTTGGATGGAAA
ACCCGTATATTAAAGTGGACACGGTTGCGGCCGAACATCTGACCCGTAAGCGTCCGGGTGCAGAAGCAAC
GGGTAAAGTCAATGTGAAGACCCTGCGTCTGGGCCCGCTGTCAAAAGCGGGTTTTTATCTGGCCTTCCAG
GATCAAGGCGCATGTATGGCTCTGCTGTCGCTGCACCTGTTTTACAAAAAGGCGGCCGCATA
[142 nt withheld, positions 1463-1604]
C
[98 nt withheld, positions 1606-1703]
AGTTTGTACTGGTGACGAAACTCAGTGTCTAGCTAGAGTGGC
[149 nt withheld, positions 1746-1894]
T
[41 nt withheld, positions 1896-1936]
T
[62 nt withheld, positions 1938-1999]
A
[35 nt withheld, positions 2001-2035]
CCTCCCTCAATCGGTTGAATGTCGCCCTTTTGTCTTTGGCGCTGGTAAACCATATGAA
[86 nt withheld, positions 2094-2179]
T
[54 nt withheld, positions 2181-2234]
CTAGCGCCGCCCTATACCTTGTCTGCCTCCCCGCGTTGCGTCGCGGTGCATGGAGCCGGGCCACCTCGAC
CTGAATGGAAGCCGGCGGCACCTCGCTAACGGATTCACCACTCCAAGAATTGGAGCCAATCAATTCTTGC
GGAGAACTGTGAATGCGCAAACCAACCCTTGGCAGAACATATCCATCGCGTCCGCCATCTCCAGCAGCCG
CACGCGGCGCATCTCGGGCAGCGTTGGGTCCTGGCCACGGGTGCGCATGATCGTGCTCCTGTCGTTGAGG
ACCCGGCTAGGCTGGCGGGGTTGCCTTACTGGTTAGCAGAATGAATCACCGATACGCGAGCGAACGTGAA
GCGACTGCTGCTGCAAAACGTCTGCGACCTGAGCAACAACATGAATGGTCTTCGGTTTCCGTGTTTCGTA
AAGTCTGGAAACGCGGAAGTCAGCGCCCTGCACCATTATGTTCCGGATCTGCATCGCAGGATGCTGCTGG
CTACCCTGTGGAACACCTACATCTGTATTAACGAAGCGCTGGCATTGACCCTGAGTGATTTTTCTCTGGT
CCCGCCGCATCCATACCGCCAGTTGTTTACCCTCACAACGTTCCAGTAACCGGGCATGTTCATCATCAGT
AACCCGTATCGTGAGCATCCTCTCTCGTTTCATCGGTATCATTACCCCCATGAACAGAAATCCCCCTTAC
ACGGAGGCATCAGTGACCAAACAGGAAAAAACCGCCCTTAACATGGCCCGCTTTATCAGAAGCCAGACAT
TAACGCTTCTGGAGAAACTCAACGAGCTGGACGCGGATGAACAGGCAGACATCTGTGAATCGCTTCACGA
CCACGCTGATGAGCTTTACCGCAGGATCCGCGAAATTGTAAGCGTTAATATTTTGTTAAAATTCGCGTTA
AATTTTTGTTAAATCAGCTCATTTTTTAACCAATAGGCCGAAATCGGCAAAATCCCTTATAAATCAAAAG
AATAGACCGAGATAGGGT
[37 nt withheld, positions 3233-3269]
AAAGAACGTGGACTCCAACGTCAAAGG
[49 nt withheld, positions 3297-3345]
T
[91 nt withheld, positions 3347-3437]
G
[124 nt withheld, positions 3439-3562]
CGCGGATCCTGCCTCGCGCGTTTCGGTGATGACGGTGAAAACCTCTGACACATGCAGCTCCCGGAGACGG
TCACAGCTTGTCTGTAAGCGGATGCCGGGAGCAGACAAGCCCGTCAGGGCGCGTCAGCGGGTGTTGGCGG
GTGTCGGGGCGCAGCCATGACCCAGTCACGTAGCGATAGCGGAGTGTATACTGGCTTAACTATGCGGCAT
CAGAGCAGATTGTACTGAGAGTGCACCATATGCGGTGTGAAATACCGCACAGATGCGTAAGGAGAAAATA
CCGCATCAGGCGCTCTTCCGCTTCCTCGCTCACTGACTCGCTGCGCTCGGTCGTTCGGCTGCGGCGAGCG
GTATCAGCTCACTCAAAGGCGGTAATACGGTTATCCACAGAATCAGGGGATAACGCAGGAAAGAACATGT
GAGCAAAAGGCCAGCAAAAGGCCAGGAACCGTAAAAAGGCCGCGTTGCTGGCGTTTTTCCATAGGCTCCG
CCCCCCTGACGAGCATCACAAAAATCGACGCTCAAGTCAGAGGTGGCGAAACCCGACAGGACTATAAAGA
TACCAGGGTTTCCCCCTGGAAGCTCCCTCGTGCGCTCTCCTGTTCCGACCCTGCCGCTTACCGGATACCT
GTCCGCCTTTCTCCCTTCGGGAAGCGTGGCGCTTTCTCATAGCTCACGCTGTAGGTATCTCAGTTCGGTG
TAGGTCGTTCGCTCCAAGCTGGGCTGTGTGCACGAACCCCCCGTTCAGCCCGACCGCTGCGCCTTATCCG
GTAACTATCGTCTTGAGTCCAACCCGGTAAGACACGACTTATCGCCACTGGCAGCAGCCACTGGTAACAG
GATTAGCAGAGCGAGGTATGTAGGCGGTGCTACAGAGTTCTTGAAGTGGTGGCCTAACTACGGCTACACT
AGAAGGACAGTATTTGGTATCTGCGCTCTGCTGAAGCCAGTTACCTTCGGAAAAAGAGTTGGTAGCTCTT
GATCCGGCAAACAAACCACCGCTGGTAGCGGTGGTTTTTTTGTTTGCAAGCAGCAGATTACGCGCAGAAA
AAAAGGATCTCAAGAAGATCCTTTGATCTTTTCTACGGGGTCTGACGCTCAGTGGAACGAAAACTCACGT
TAAGGGATTTTGGTCATGAGATTATCAAAAAGGATCTTCACCTAGATCCTTTTAAATTAAAAATGAAGTT
TTAAATCAATCTAAAGTATATATGAGTAAACTTGGTCTGACAGTTACCAATGCTTAATCAGTGAGGCACC
TATCTCAGCGATCTGTCTATTTCGTTCATCCATAGTTGCCTGACTCCCCGTCGTGTAGATAACTACGATA
CGGGAGGGCTTACCATCTGGCCCCAGTGCTGCAATGATACCGCGAGACCCACGCTCACCGGCTCCAGATT
TATCAGCAATAAACCAGCCAGCCGGAAGGGCCGAGCGCAGAAGTGGTCCTGCAACTTTATCCGCCTCCAT
CCAGTCTATTAATTGTTGCCGGGAAGCTAGAGTAAGTAGTTCGCCAGTTAATAGTTTGCGCAACGTTGTT
GCCATTGCTGCAGGCATCGTGGTGTCACGCTCGTCGTTTGGTATGGCTTCATTCAGCTCCGGTTCCCAAC
GATCAAGGCGAGTTACATGATCCCCCATGTTGTGCAAAAAAGCGGTTAGCTCCTTCGGTCCTCCGATCGT
TGTCAGAAGTAAGTTGGCCGCAGTGTTATCACTCATGGTTATGGCAGCACTGCATAATTCTCTTACTGTC
ATGCCATCCGTAAGATGCTTTTCTGTGACTGGTGAGTACTCAACCAAGTCATTCTGAGAATAGTGTATGC
GGCGACCGAGTTGCTCTTGCCCGGCGTCAACACGGGATAATACCGCGCCACATAGCAGAACTTTAAAAGT
GCTCATCATTGGAAAACGTTCTTCGGGGCGAAAACTCTCAAGGATCTTACCGCTGTTGAGATCCAGTTCG
ATGTAACCCACTCGTGCACCCAACTGATCTTCAGCATCTTTTACTTTCACCAGCGTTTCTGGGTGAGCAA
AAACAGGAAGGCAAAATGCCGCAAAAAAGGGAATAAGGGCGACACGGAAATGTTGAATACTCATACTCTT
CCTTTTTCAATATTATTGAAGCATTTATCAGGGTTATTGTCTCATGAGCGGATACATATTTGAATGTATT
TAGAAAAATAAACAAATAGGGGTTCCGCGCACATTTCCCCGAAAAGTGCCACCTGACGTCTAAGAAACCA
TTATTATCATGACATTAACCTATAAAAATAGGCGTATCACGAGGCCCTTTCGTCTTCAAGAATTCCCGAC
ACCATCGAATGGTGCAAAACCTTTCGCGGTATGGCATGATAGCGCCCGGAAGAGAGTCAATTCAGGGTGG
TGAATGTGAAACCAGTAACGTTATACGATGTCGCAGAGTATGCCGGTGTCTCTTATCAGACCGTTTCCCG
CGTGGTGAACCAGGCCAGCCACGTTTCTGCGAAAACGCGGGAAAAAGTGGAAGCGGCGATGGCGGAGCTG
AATTACATTCCCAACCGCGTGGCACAACAACTGGCGGGCAAACAGTCGTTGCTGATTGGCGTTGCCACCT
CCAGTCTGGCCCTGCACGCGCCGTCGCAAATTGTCGCGGCGATTAAATCTCGCGCCGATCAACTGGGTGC
CAGCGTGGTGGTGTCGATGGTAGAACGAAGCGGCGTCGAAGCCTGTAAAGCGGCGGTGCACAATCTTCTC
GCGCAACGCGTCAGTGGGCTGATCATTAACTATCCGCTGGATGACCAGGATGCCATTGCTGTGGAAGCTG
CCTGCACTAATGTTCCGGCGTTATTTCTTGATGTCTCTGACCAGACACCCATCAACAGTATTATTTTCTC
CCATGAAGACGGTACGCGACTGGGCGTGGAGCATCTGGTCGCATTGGGTCACCAGCAAATCGCGCTGTTA
GCGGGCCCATTAAGTTCTGTCTCGGCGCGTCTGCGTCTGGCTGGCTGGCATAAATATCTCACTCGCAATC
AAATTCAGCCGATAGCGGAACGGGAAGGCGACTGGAGTGCCATGTCCGGTTTTCAACAAACCATGCAAAT
GCTGAATGAGGGCATCGTTCCCACTGCGATGCTGGTTGCCAACGATCAGATGGCGCTGGGCGCAATGCGC
GCCATTACCGAGTCCGGGCTGCGCGTTGGTGCGGATATCTCGGTAGTGGGATACGACGATACCGAAGACA
GCTCATGTTATATCCCGCCGTTAACCACCATCAAACAGGATTTTCGCCTGCTGGGGCAAACCAGCGTGGA
CCGCTTGCTGCAACTCTCTCAGGGCCAGGCGGTGAAGGGCAATCAGCTGTTGCCCGTCTCACTGGTGAAA
AGAAAAACCACCCTGGCGCCCAATACGCAAACCGCCTCTCCCCGCGCGTTGGCCGATTCATTAATGCAGC
TGGCACGACAGGTTTCCCGACTGGAAAGCGGGCAGTGAGCGCAACGCAATTAATGTAAGTTAGCTCACTC
ATTAGGCACAATTCTCATGTTTGACAGCTTATCATCGACTGCACGGTGCACCAATGCTTCTGGCGTCAGG
CAGCCATCGGAAGCTGTGGTATGGCTGTGCAGGTCGTAAATCACTGCATAATTCGTGTCGCTCAAGGCGC
ACTCCCGTTCTGGATAATGTTTTTTGCGCCGACATCATAACGGTTCTGGCAAATATTCTGAAATGAGCTG
