>Addgene plasmid #109863 | pHH0103_EPHB4_Ephrin-lbd | depositor partial sequence | sequence record 206815 | pHH0103_EPHB4_Ephrin-lbd sequence 567 bps
GGCCCAGCCGGCCGCCCTGGAAGAAACCCTGCTGAACACGAAACTGGAAACCGCGGATCTGAAGTGGGTC
ACCTTTCCGCAGGTGGACGGCCAATGGGAAGAACTGAGTGGTCTGGATGAAGAACAGCATTCCGTTCGTA
CGTATGAAGTTTGCGATGTCCAGCGTGCACCGGGTCAAGCACATTGGCTGCGTACCGGTTGGGTCCCGCG
TCGCGGTGCAGTGCACGTTTACGCTACGCTGCGCTTCACCATGCTGGAATGCCTGAGCCTGCCGCGTGCA
GGTCGTTCTTGTAAAGAAACCTTTACGGTGTTCTATTACGAATCTGATGCAGACACCGCAACGGCTCTGA
CCCCGGCTTGGATGGAAAACCCGTATATTAAAGTGGACACGGTTGCGGCCGAACATCTGACCCGTAAGCG
TCCGGGTGCAGAAGCAACGGGTAAAGTCAATGTGAAGACCCTGCGTCTGGGCCCGCTGTCAAAAGCGGGT
TTTTATCTGGCCTTCCAGGATCAAGGCGCATGTATGGCTCTGCTGTCGCTGCACCTGTTTTACAAAAAGG
CGGCCGC
